>Addgene plasmid #132580 | pIM11 | addgene full sequence | sequence record 266156 | Addgene NGS Result
CTAGCCACAGCTAACACCACGTCGTCCCTATCTGCTGCCCTAGGTCTATGAGTGGTTGCTGGATAACTTT
ACGGGCATGCATAAGGCTCGTATAATATATTCAGGGAGACCACAACGGTTTCCCTCTACAAATAATTTTG
TTTAACTTTGAATTCTTCACACAGGAAACCGGTACCATGGAAAAGAAATTACCCCGCATTAAAGCGCTGC
TAACCCCCGGCGAAGTGGCGAAACGCAGCGGTGTGGCGGTATCGGCGCTGCATTTCTATGAAAGTAAAGG
GTTGATTACCAGTATCCGTAACAGCGGCAATCAGCGGCGATATAAACGTGATGTGTTGCGATATGTTGCA
ATTATCAAAATTGCTCAGCGTATTGGCATTCCGCTGGCGACCATTGGTGAAGCGTTTGGCGTGTTGCCCG
AAGGGCATACGTTAAGTGCGAAAGAGTGGAAACAGCTTTCGTCCCAATGGCGAGAAGAGTTGGATCGGCG
CATTCATACCTTAGTGGCGCTGCGTGACGAACTGGACGGATGTATTGGTTGTGGCTGCCTTTCGCGCAGT
GATTGCCCGTTGCGTAACCCGGGCGACCGCTTAGGAGAAGAAGGTACCGGCGCACGCTTGCTGGAAGATG
AACAAAACTAACCCGGGGGATCCCATGGTACGCGTGCTAGAGGCATCAAATAAAACGAAAGGCTCAGTCG
AAAGACTGGGCCTTTCGTTTTATCTGTTGTTTGTCGGTGAACGCTCTCCTGAGTAGGACAAATCCGCCGC
CCTAGACCTAGGGCCTAGGGTACGGGTTTTGCTGCCCGCAAACGGGCTGTTCTGGTGTTGCTAGTTTGTT
ATCAGAATCGCAGATCCGGCTTCAGCCGGTTTGCCGGCTGAAAGCGCTATTTCTTCCAGAATTGCCATGA
TTTTTTCCCCACGGGAGGCGTCACTGGCTCCCGTGTTGTCGGCAGCTTTGATTCGATAAGCAGCATCGCC
TGTTTCAGGCTGTCTATGTGTGACTGTTGAGCTGTAACAAGTTGTCTCAGGTGTTCAATTTCATGTTCTA
GTTGCTTTGTTTTACTGGTTTCACCTGTTCTATTAGGTGTTACATGCTGTTCATCTGTTACATTGTCGAT
CTGTTCATGGTGAACAGCTTTGAATGCACCAAAAACTCGTAAAAGCTCTGATGTATCTATCTTTTTTACA
CCGTTTTCATCTGTGCATATGGACAGTTTTCCCTTTGATATGTAACGGTGAACAGTTGTTCTACTTTTGT
TTGTTAGTCTTGATGCTTCACTGATAGATACAAGAGCCATAAGAACCTCAGATCCTTCCGTATTTAGCCA
GTATGTTCTCTAGTGTGGTTCGTTGTTTTTGCGTGAGCCATGAGAACGAACCATTGAGATCATACTTACT
TTGCATGTCACTCAAAAATTTTGCCTCAAAACTGGTGAGCTGAATTTTTGCAGTTAAAGCATCGTGTAGT
GTTTTTCTTAGTCCGTTATGTAGGTAGGAATCTGATGTAATGGTTGTTGGTATTTTGTCACCATTCATTT
TTATCTGGTTGTTCTCAAGTTCGGTTACGAGATCCATTTGTCTATCTAGTTCAACTTGGAAAATCAACGT
ATCAGTCGGGCGGCCTCGCTTATCAACCACCAATTTCATATTGCTGTAAGTGTTTAAATCTTTACTTATT
GGTTTCAAAACCCATTGGTTAAGCCTTTTAAACTCATGGTAGTTATTTTCAAGCATTAACATGAACTTAA
ATTCATCAAGGCTAATCTCTATATTTGCCTTGTGAGTTTTCTTTTGTGTTAGTTCTTTTAATAACCACTC
ATAAATCCTCATAGAGTATTTGTTTTCAAAAGACTTAACATGTTCCAGATTATATTTTATGAATTTTTTT
AACTGGAAAAGATAAGGCAATATCTCTTCACTAAAAACTAATTCTAATTTTTCGCTTGAGAACTTGGCAT
AGTTTGTCCACTGGAAAATCTCAAAGCCTTTAACCAAAGGATTCCTGATTTCCACAGTTCTCGTCATCAG
CTCTCTGGTTGCTTTAGCTAATACACCATAAGCATTTTCCCTACTGATGTTCATCATCTGAGCGTATTGG
TTATAAGTGAACGATACCGTCCGTTCTTTCCTTGTAGGGTTTTCAATCGTGGGGTTGAGTAGTGCCACAC
AGCATAAAATTAGCTTGGTTTCATGCTCCGTTAAGTCATAGCGACTAATCGCTAGTTCATTTGCTTTGAA
AACAACTAATTCAGACATACATCTCAATTGGTCTAGGTGATTTTAATCACTATACCAATTGAGATGGGCT
AGTCAATGATAATTACTAGTCCTTTTCCTTTGAGTTGTGGGTATCTGTAAATTCTGCTAGACCTTTGCTG
GAAAACTTGTAAATTCTGCTAGACCCTCTGTAAATTCCGCTAGACCTTTGTGTGTTTTTTTTGTTTATAT
TCAAGTGGTTATAATTTATAGAATAAAGAAAGAATAAAAAAAGATAAAAAGAATAGATCCCAGCCCTGTG
TATAACTCACTACTTTAGTCAGTTCCGCAGTATTACAAAAGGATGTCGCAAACGCTGTTTGCTCCTCTAC
AAAACAGACCTTAAAACCCTAAAGGCTTAAGTAGCACCCTCGCAAGCTCGGGCAAATCGCTGAATATTCC
TTTTGTCTCCGACCATCAGGCACCTGAGTCGCTGTCTTTTTCGTGACATTCAGTTCGCTGCGCTCACGGC
TCTGGCAGTGAATGGGGGTAAATGGCACTACAGGCGCCTTTTATGGATTCATGCAAGGAAACTACCCATA
ATACAAGAAAAGCCCGTCACGGGCTTCTCAGGGCGTTTTATGGCGGGTCTGCTATGTGGTGCTATCTGAC
TTTTTGCTGTTCAGCAGTTCCTGCCCTCTGATTTTCCAGTCTGACCACTTCGGATTATCCCGTGACAGGT
CATTCAGACTGGCTAATGCACCCAGTAAGGCAGCGGTATCATCAACAGGCTTACCCGTCTTACTGTCCCT
AGTACTAGTGCTTGGATTCTCACCAATAAAAAACGCCCGGCGGCAACCGAGCGTTCTGAACAAATCCAGA
TGGAGTTCTGAGGTCATTACTGGATCTATCAACAGGAGTCCAAGCGAGCTCTCGAACCCCAGAGTCCCGC
TCAGAAGAACTCGTCAAGAAGGCGATAGAAGGCGATGCGCTGCGAATCGGGAGCGGCGATACCGTAAAGC
ACGAGGAAGCGGTCAGCCCATTCGCCGCCAAGCTCTTCAGCAATATCACGGGTAGCCAACGCTATGTCCT
GATAGCGGTCCGCCACACCCAGCCGGCCACAGTCGATGAATCCAGAAAAGCGGCCATTTTCCACCATGAT
ATTCGGCAAGCAGGCATCGCCATGGGTCACGACGAGATCCTCGCCGTCGGGCATGCGCGCCTTGAGCCTG
GCGAACAGTTCGGCTGGCGCGAGCCCCTGATGCTCTTCGTCCAGATCATCCTGATCGACAAGACCGGCTT
CCATCCGAGTACGTGCTCGCTCGATGCGATGTTTCGCTTGGTGGTCGAATGGGCAGGTAGCCGGATCAAG
CGTATGCAGCCGCCGCATTGCATCAGCCATGATGGATACTTTCTCGGCAGGAGCAAGGTGAGATGACAGG
AGATCCTGCCCCGGCACTTCGCCCAATAGCAGCCAGTCCCTTCCCGCTTCAGTGACAACGTCGAGCACAG
CTGCGCAAGGAACGCCCGTCGTGGCCAGCCACGATAGCCGCGCTGCCTCGTCCTGCAGTTCATTCAGGGC
ACCGGACAGGTCGGTCTTGACAAAAAGAACCGGGCGCCCCTGCGCTGACAGCCGGAACACGGCGGCATCA
GAGCAGCCGATTGTCTGTTGTGCCCAGTCATAGCCGAATAGCCTCTCCACCCAAGCGGCCGGAGAACCTG
CGTGCAATCCATCTTGTTCAATCATGCGAAACGATCCTCATCCTGTCTCTTGATCAGATCTTGATCCCCT
GCGCCATCAGATCCTTGGCGGCAAGAAAGCCATCCAGTTTACTTTGCAGGGCTTCCCAACCTTACCAGAG
GGCGCCCCAGCTGGCAATTCCGACGTCTAAGAAACCATTATTATCATGACATTAACCTATAAAAATAGGC
GTATCACGAGGCCCTTTCGTCTTCACCTCGAGATG
Features (pLannotate 1.2.2; 7 found; start..end, strand, type, name):
    177..638     +  CDS            soxR: SOXR_ECOLI - Also known as marC. Experimental evidence at protein level: Swiss-Prot protein existence level 1. Activates the transcription of the soxS gene which itself controls the superoxide response regulon. SoxR contains a 2Fe-2S iron- sulfur cluster that may act as a redox sensor system that recognizes superoxide. The variable redox state of the Fe-S cluster is employed in vivo to modulate the transcriptional activity of SoxR in response to specific types of oxidative stress. Upon reduction of 2Fe-2S cluster, SoxR reversibly loses its transcriptional activity, but retains its DNA binding
    677..763     +  terminator     rrnB T1 terminator: Escherichia coli rrnB; transcription terminator T1 from the E. coli rrnB gene
   1308..2258    -  CDS            Rep101: RepA protein needed for replication with the pSC101 origin; rep101
   2306..2528    -  rep_origin     pSC101 ori: low-copy replication origin that requires the Rep101 protein
   3026..3120    -  terminator     lambda t0 terminator: transcription terminator from phage lambda
   3154..3945    -  CDS            neo: KKA2_KLEPN - Also known as kan, nptII. Experimental evidence at protein level: Swiss-Prot protein existence level 1. Resistance to kanamycin, neomycin, paromomycin, ribostamycin, butirosin and gentamicin B. From Klebsiella pneumoniae.
   3977..4096    -  CDS            tnpA (fragment): TN5P_ECOLX - Also known as tnp. Experimental evidence at protein level: Swiss-Prot protein existence level 1. Mediates transposition of transposon Tn5 by a 'cut and paste' mechanism. First, the monomeric transposase binds the 19 bp inverted DNA repeats flanking the transposon. Then, dimerization of the DNA- bound transposase creates a synaptic DNA complex. After nicking of the first DNA strand, excision of the transposon proceeds through a series of intermediates. The transposase then mediates the insertion of the transposon at a new site by strand transfer. The activity of the wild- type tran
