[The description below was written by a language model from this plasmid's Addgene catalogue record and pLannotate feature annotations shown in this document.]
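Description:
pIM11 is a low-copy bacterial expression plasmid built on the pZS2 backbone and designed to supply the redox-sensing transcription factor SoxR in E. coli. It replicates from the pSC101 origin together with its cognate Rep101 (RepA) initiator protein, which accounts for the low copy number in the catalogue entry. Selection is by kanamycin through the neo/nptII aminoglycoside phosphotransferase gene, which is followed by a phage lambda t0 terminator. A short annotated fragment of the Tn5 transposase next to the resistance gene is most likely a remnant of the Tn5-derived kanamycin cassette rather than a functional element. The catalogue lists a total size of 4,149 bp, while the sequenced record is 4,165 nt, a minor discrepancy.

The payload is a compact cassette of about 777 bp assembled by Gibson cloning: the proD promoter, the soxR coding sequence and the rrnB T1 transcription terminator. proD is generally known as an insulated constitutive promoter; it is not picked up as a feature in the annotation but presumably lies in the region just upstream of the soxR open reading frame. SoxR carries a 2Fe-2S cluster whose redox state controls its activity. When oxidised it activates transcription of soxS, and when reduced it stays DNA-bound but inactive. Steady expression from this plasmid therefore provides the sensor half of a superoxide or redox-cycling-responsive circuit, and no reporter or SoxR-regulated output promoter is annotated here. The associated publication concerns gene networks that compensate for crosstalk between signalling inputs, which suggests the plasmid serves as a regulator component in synthetic oxidative-stress sensing circuits.
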