Addgene plasmid #132580: pIM11
Purpose: pZS2-proD-soxR
Depositing lab: Timothy Lu. Depositing organization: Massachusetts Institute of Technology. Publication: Gene networks that compensate for crosstalk with crosstalk. Muller IE, Rubens JR, Jun T, Graham D, Xavier R, Lu TK. Nat Commun. 2019 Sep 6;10(1):4028. doi: 10.1038/s41467-019-12021-y. PubMed 31492904.
Backbone
  Vector backbone: pZS2
  Backbone size w/o insert (bp): 3372
  Total vector size (bp): 4149
  Vector type: Bacterial Expression
Growth in bacteria
  Bacterial resistance: Kanamycin, 50 μg/mL
  Growth temperature: 37°C
  Growth strain: DH5alpha
  Copy number: Low Copy
Gene/Insert
  Gene/Insert name: proD-soxR-TermT1
  Insert size (bp): 777
  Promoter: proD
  Cloning method: Gibson Cloning
  Sequencing primers: 5′ GCAAGAAAGCCATCCAGTTT; 3′ CGATGCTGCTTATCGAATCA
Terms and licenses: Academic/Nonprofit Terms; Industry Terms: Not Available to Industry
How to cite: pIM11 was a gift from Timothy Lu (Addgene plasmid # 132580 ; http://n2t.net/addgene:132580 ; RRID:Addgene_132580)
